>Addgene plasmid #69769 | Ths pUAST-HA | addgene partial sequence | sequence record 126208 | pCasper-hs 5'-GCAACTACTGAAATCTGCCAAG-3'
CTCTGAATAGGGAATTGGGAATTCGTTAACAGATCTGCGGCCGCACGCCGAAACTGCCCAATGTCAGCCA
CATCGGTTAGCCAGCGCGTTATCACCCAGCGACAACTACGACACCTCTGAATTTTAGTTTACTGCTCTGT
GCCGGCAGTAAATGGGTTAAAATTATGTACATTAATCGCCGAATGAATGTCGAATCAGTTAGAGAGACTG
CTGTTTTTTATTGTGGTGATTTCAGGTGCATTATGTACAGTAGAAGATTACGTAATAATGTCACAGTGTG
CACACAACAAAGCCATACACATAGCTGCGGAAGGAACAGTCTCAGTGACAGACACTTCACAGATACAAAA
TATAACGATAGTCGGCTTCCCGGATTATCTGAACAACGAATTCAAAATAGCACTGTACGCAAAAGAAACT
CGAAGATATTTGTGTTTCAACGACAATTGGAGATTAGTTGGCATGAGGGAGCTGCGAGATACCTGCTATT
TCAACGAGACCATCGTGCACGGATATTTCGTGTTCCGTTCCGTTGTCGATCTGCAGCGACGTGTCGGGTT
CACGCACCGAGGTAAGCCTGTGGGGCCCAAGAAGAGCGTCAACGATGCCTGCTACATGTTCAACAAGATC
GAGGCCGAGCAGTTTTTCCACCATCACCATAACAATGGCAACAGTGGCAACAACAATGGCAATGGCAGTG
GCAATGACAATGGCAATGGCAGCAACAACAGTCGCAAGCCCCCGCGCAACAACAAAAACAATCGCCACAA
ATCGAATAACCAAAATCAAAAGTTGCAACAGCAACAGGAGCATCATGGCCATAATAATAATAATAATAAC
GTTATTCTTAATAATAGTAATACTAGTTT
