>Addgene plasmid #69769 | Ths pUAST-HA | addgene partial sequence | sequence record 126210 | SV40pA-R 5'-GAAATTTGTGATGCTATTGC-3'
CAAGTTAACAACAACAATTGCATTCATTTTATGTTTCAGGTTCAGGGGGAGGTGTGGGAGGTTTTTTAAA
GCAAGTAAAACCTCTACAAATGTGGTATGGCTGATTATGATCTCTAGTCAAGGCACTATACATCAAATAT
TTTTCCATAATTTTCTTGTATAGCAGTGCAGCTTTTTCCTTTGTGGTGTAAATAGCAAAGCAAGCAAGAG
TTCTATTACTAAACACAGCATGACTCAAAAAACTTAGCAATTCTGAAGGAAAGTCCTTGGGGTCTTCTAC
CTTTCTCTTCTTTTTTGGAGGAGTAGAATGTTGAGAGTCAGCAGTAGCCTCATCATCACTAGATGGCATT
TCTTCTGAGCAAAACAGGTTTTCCTCATTAAAGGCATTCCACCACTGCTCCCATTCATCAGTTCCATAGG
TTGGAATCTAAAATACACAAACAATTAGAATCAGTAGTTTAACACATTATACACTTAAAAATTTTATATT
TACCTTAGAGCTTTAAATCTCTGTAGGTAGTTTGTCCAATTATGTCACACCACAGAAGTAAGGTTCCTTC
ACAAAGATCCTCTAGAAGCGTAATCTGGAACGTCATATGGATAGGATCCTGCATAGTCCGGGACGTCATA
GGGATAGCCCGCATAGTCAGGAACATCGTATGGGTATCTAGAGGTACCCTCGAGCGGCTTATTCGGCCTT
ATCCTGTTCATGCCGATGCGAATCGGTTCCGTCAGGTGTGAGGTGGTCGAGGTGGGCAGGAA
