[The description below was written by a language model from this plasmid's Addgene catalogue record.]
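Description:
Ths pUAST-HA is a Drosophila expression and transformation plasmid built on pUAST-HA, a P element-based vector of about 8.9 kb designed for Gal4-regulated transgene expression in flies. It is propagated in E. coli under ampicillin selection; the record does not state the copy number, the origin of replication, or the fly transformation marker, and no feature table is provided, so the exact arrangement of backbone elements cannot be confirmed here.

The insert is a roughly 2.2 kb coding sequence for Thisbe (Ths, also called FGF8-like-1), one of the Drosophila melanogaster FGF8-like ligands. It encodes amino acids 1-739 of the reference protein with an inserted histidine noted at position 155, and carries a C-terminal HA epitope tag contributed by the backbone, which allows the ligand to be detected with anti-HA antibodies. The listed promoter is the hsp70 promoter; in pUAST-type vectors generally, this is a minimal hsp70 promoter placed downstream of Gal4-binding upstream activating sequences, so that transcription depends on Gal4 supplied by a driver line. The P element ends typical of such vectors permit transposase-mediated integration into the fly germline to generate stable transgenic lines. The restriction sites used for cloning are not recorded.

The construct is intended for tissue- or stage-specific misexpression of tagged Thisbe through the Gal4/UAS system. This fits the associated work comparing the distinct and overlapping roles of the two closely related FGF8-like growth factors in mesoderm development.
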