Addgene plasmid #69769: Ths pUAST-HA
Purpose: Thisbe (FGF8-like-1) Ligand in P element-based pUAST vector for Gal4-regulated expression in Drosophila.
Depositing lab: Arno Muller. Depositing organization: University of Dundee. Publication: Differential and overlapping functions of two closely related Drosophila FGF8-like growth factors in mesoderm development. Klingseisen A, Clark IB, Gryzik T, Muller HA. Development. 2009 Jul;136(14):2393-402. doi: 10.1242/dev.035451. Epub 2009 Jun 10. PubMed 19515694.
Backbone
  Vector backbone: pUAST-HA
  Backbone manufacturer: ?
  Backbone size w/o insert (bp): 8900
  Vector type: Insect Expression ; P element-based pUAST vector for Gal4-regulated expression in Drosophila.
Growth in bacteria
  Bacterial resistance: Ampicillin, 100 μg/mL
  Growth temperature: 37°C
  Growth strain: DH5alpha
  Growth instructions: LB
  Copy number: Unknown
Gene/Insert
  Gene/Insert name: Thisbe (FGF8like-1) (alt name: Ths, FGF8like-1 ligand)
  Species: D. melanogaster (fly)
  Insert size (bp): 2247
  Mutation: Encodes amino acids 1-739 of Thisbe (NP_610701.2) with H155 insertion
  Promoter: hsp70 promoter
  Tag / fusion protein: HA-Tag (C terminal on insert)
  Cloning method: Restriction Enzyme; 5′ cloning site ? (unknown if destroyed); 3′ cloning site ? (unknown if destroyed)
  Sequencing primers: 5′ pUAST for
Resource information
  A portion of this plasmid was derived from a plasmid made by: Anna Klingseisen, Alumni
Terms and licenses: Academic/Nonprofit Terms; Industry Terms: Not Available to Industry
How to cite: Ths pUAST-HA was a gift from Arno Muller (Addgene plasmid # 69769 ; http://n2t.net/addgene:69769 ; RRID:Addgene_69769)
